Addgene plasmid #155444: CDC40
Purpose: For use in RBP tethering screen
Depositing lab: Eugene Yeo. Depositing organization: University of California, San Diego (UCSD). Publication: Large-scale tethered function assays identify factors that regulate mRNA stability and translation. Luo EC, Nathanson JL, Tan FE, Schwartz JL, Schmok JC, Shankar A, Markmiller S, Yee BA, Sathe S, Pratt GA, Scaletta DB, Ha Y, Hill DE, Aigner S, Yeo GW. Nat Struct Mol Biol. 2020 Oct;27(10):989-1000. doi: 10.1038/s41594-020-0477-6. Epub 2020 Aug 17. PubMed 32807991.
Backbone
  Vector backbone: E2.pEF5-DEST-FL-V5-MCP
  Backbone size w/o insert (bp): 7357
  Vector type: Mammalian Expression
Growth in bacteria
  Bacterial resistance: Ampicillin, 100 μg/mL
  Growth temperature: 37°C
  Growth strain: DH5alpha
  Copy number: High Copy
Gene/Insert
  Gene/Insert name: CDC40 (alt name: Accession: HQ258473)
  Species: H. sapiens (human)
  Insert size (bp): 1737
  Mutation: none
  Entrez Gene: CDC40 (a.k.a. EHB3, PRP17, PRPF17, FLJ10564, MGC102802)
  Promoter: EF-1a
  Tag / fusion protein: V5-MCP (C terminal on backbone)
  Cloning method: Gateway Cloning
  Sequencing primers: 5′ TAATACGACTCACTATAGGG; 3′ gctcgagtctagagggc
Resource information
  A portion of this plasmid was derived from a plasmid made by: DNASU Plasmid Repository Center for Personalized Diagnostics Biodesign Institute
Terms and licenses: Academic/Nonprofit Terms; Industry Terms: Not Available to Industry
How to cite: CDC40 was a gift from Eugene Yeo (Addgene plasmid # 155444 ; http://n2t.net/addgene:155444 ; RRID:Addgene_155444)
