[The description below was written by a language model from this plasmid's Addgene catalogue record and pLannotate feature annotations shown in this document.]
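Description:
CDC40 is a mammalian expression plasmid built on the Gateway destination backbone E2.pEF5-DEST-FL-V5-MCP, carrying the full-length, unmutated human CDC40 open reading frame (also known as PRP17/PRPF17, a component of the activated spliceosome required for pre-mRNA splicing). The 1,737 bp ORF was introduced by Gateway recombination and sits between attB1 and attB2 remnants, downstream of the strong constitutive EF-1α promoter and a T7 promoter. It is followed by a backbone-encoded V5 epitope tag and the bacteriophage MS2 coat protein (MCP), giving a C-terminal V5-MCP fusion, and the transcript is terminated by the bGH polyadenylation signal. In bacteria the plasmid is maintained through a high-copy ColE1/pUC-type origin and selected with ampicillin via the AmpR (β-lactamase) cassette.

MCP binds a specific MS2 RNA stem-loop, so the fusion protein can be artificially recruited to a reporter mRNA bearing such hairpins. The record states that the construct is intended for an RNA-binding protein tethering screen, and the associated study used tethered function assays to find factors that regulate mRNA stability and translation. The V5 tag allows the fusion to be detected.

The feature table also shows an FRT site immediately upstream of a hygromycin resistance coding sequence that has an SV40 poly(A) signal but no complete promoter of its own. This arrangement is typical of Flp-mediated integration vectors, where hygromycin resistance is activated only after recombination into a genomic FRT landing site, although the record does not state that this plasmid is used that way. The remaining annotations (partial f1 ori, ble, lacI, SV40 and CMV fragments) appear to be backbone remnants.
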