Features (pLannotate 1.2.2; 24 found; start..end, strand, type, name):
      1..1179    +  promoter       EF-1α promoter: strong constitutive promoter for human elongation factor EF-1α
   1196..1214    +  promoter       T7 promoter: promoter for bacteriophage T7 RNA polymerase
   1294..1311    +  protein_bind   attB1 (fragment): mutant version of attB; core recombination site for the Gateway® BP reaction BP Clonase™
   1320..3056    +  CDS            CDC40: PRP17_HUMAN - Also known as EHB3, PRP17, PRPF17. Experimental evidence at protein level: Swiss-Prot protein existence level 1. Required for pre-mRNA splicing as component of the activated spliceosome. From Homo sapiens (Human).
   3064..3081    -  protein_bind   attB2 (fragment): mutant version of attB; core recombination site for the Gateway® BP reaction BP Clonase™
   3207..3248    +  CDS            V5 tag: epitope tag from simian virus 5
   3261..3647    +  CDS            MS2: bacteriophage MS2 coat protein binds to a specific stem-loop structure in the viral RNA (Peabody, 1993)
   3709..3933    +  polyA_signal   bGH poly(A) signal: bovine growth hormone polyadenylation signal
   3937..3958    +  promoter       SV40 promoter (fragment): SV40 enhancer and early promoter
   3979..4212    +  rep_origin     f1 ori (fragment) (sequence partly withheld): f1 bacteriophage origin of replication; arrow indicates direction of (+) strand synthesis
   4217..4264    +  protein_bind   FRT: FLP-mediated recombination occurs in the 8-bp core sequence TCTAGAAA (Turan and Bode, 2011). FLP recombinase from the Saccharomyces cerevisiae 2μ plasmid
   4272..5294    +  CDS            HygR: aminoglycoside phosphotransferase from E. coli; aph(4)-Ia; confers resistance to hygromycin
   5304..5429    +  CDS            ble (fragment): BLE_KLEPN - Experimental evidence at protein level: Swiss-Prot protein existence level 1. Binding protein with a strong affinity to the bleomycin family of antibiotics. Binds to CL990; an antimitotic-antibiotic compound. From Klebsiella pneumoniae.
   5424..5545    +  polyA_signal   SV40 poly(A) signal: SV40 polyadenylation signal
   5618..5634    -  protein_bind   lac operator: The lac repressor binds to the lac operator to inhibit transcription in E. coli. This inhibition can be relieved by adding lactose or isopropyl-β-D-thiogalactopyranoside (IPTG). lac repressor encoded by lacI
   5642..5672    -  promoter       lac promoter: promoter for the E. coli lac operon
   5687..5708    -  protein_bind   CAP binding site: CAP binding activates transcription in the presence of cAMP. E. coli catabolite activator protein
   5721..5813    -  CDS            lacI (fragment): lac repressor; lacI; The lac repressor binds to the lac operator to inhibit transcription in E. coli. This inhibition can be relieved by adding lactose or isopropyl-β-D-thiogalactopyranoside (IPTG).
   5996..6584    -  rep_origin     ori: high-copy-number ColE1/pMB1/pBR322/pUC origin of replication
   6755..7615    -  CDS            AmpR: β-lactamase; bla; confers resistance to ampicillin, carbenicillin, and related antibiotics
   7616..7720    -  promoter       AmpR promoter: bla
   7779..7831    -  misc_feature   bom (fragment): basis of mobility region from pBR322
   7986..8004    +  enhancer       CMV enhancer (fragment): human cytomegalovirus immediate early enhancer
   8029..8095    +  CDS            small t antigen (fragment): SV40 (simian virus 40) small t antigen
>Addgene plasmid #155444 | CDC40 | addgene full sequence | sequence record 317343 | Addgene NGS Result
GGCTCCGGTGCCCGTCAGTGGGCAGAGCGCACATCGCCCACAGTCCCCGAGAAGTTGGGGGGAGGGGTCG
GCAATTGAACCGGTGCCTAGAGAAGGTGGCGCGGGGTAAACTGGGAAAGTGATGTCGTGTACTGGCTCCG
CCTTTTTCCCGAGGGTGGGGGAGAACCGTATATAAGTGCAGTAGTCGCCGTGAACGTTCTTTTTCGCAAC
GGGTTTGCCGCCAGAACACAGGTAAGTGCCGTGTGTGGTTCCCGCGGGCCTGGCCTCTTTACGGGTTATG
GCCCTTGCGTGCCTTGAATTACTTCCACCTGGCTGCAGTACGTGATTCTTGATCCCGAGCTTCGGGTTGG
AAGTGGGTGGGAGAGTTCGAGGCCTTGCGCTTAAGGAGCCCCTTCGCCTCGTGCTTGAGTTGAGGCCTGG
CCTGGGCGCTGGGGCCGCCGCGTGCGAATCTGGTGGCACCTTCGCGCCTGTCTCGCTGCTTTCGATAAGT
CTCTAGCCATTTAAAATTTTTGATGACCTGCTGCGACGCTTTTTTTCTGGCAAGATAGTCTTGTAAATGC
GGGCCAAGATCTGCACACTGGTATTTCGGTTTTTGGGGCCGCGGGCGGCGACGGGGCCCGTGCGTCCCAG
CGCACATGTTCGGCGAGGCGGGGCCTGCGAGCGCGGCCACCGAGAATCGGACGGGGGTAGTCTCAAGCTG
GCCGGCCTGCTCTGGTGCCTGGCCTCGCGCCGCCGTGTATCGCCCCGCCCTGGGCGGCAAGGCTGGCCCG
GTCGGCACCAGTTGCGTGAGCGGAAAGATGGCCGCTTCCCGGCCCTGCTGCAGGGAGCTCAAAATGGAGG
ACGCGGCGCTCGGGAGAGCGGGCGGGTGAGTCACCCACACAAAGGAAAAGGGCCTTTCCGTCCTCAGCCG
TCGCTTCATGTGACTCCACGGAGTACCGGGCGCCGTCCAGGCACCTCGATTAGTTCTCGAGCTTTTGGAG
TACGTCGTCTTTAGGTTGGGGGGAGGGGTTTTATGCGATGGAGTTTCCCCACACTGAGTGGGTGGAGACT
GAAGTTAGGCCAGCTTGGCACTTGATGTAATTCTCCTTGGAATTTGCCCTTTTTGAGTTTGGATCTTGGT
TCATTCTCAAGCCTCAGACAGTGGTTCAAAGTTTTTTTCTTCCATTTCAGGTGTCGTGAGGAATTAGCTT
GGTACTAATACGACTCACTATAGGGAGACCCAAGCTGGCTAGGTAAGCTTGGTACCGAGCTCGGATCCAC
TAGTCCAGTGTGGTGGAATTCTGCAGATATCAACAAGTTTGTACAAAAAAGTTGGCACCATGTCGGCTGC
GATTGCAGCTCTGGCCGCTTCCTATGGTTCGGGTTCAGGGTCCGAATCGGACTCGGACAGTGAGAGCAGT
CGGTGTCCGCTGCCAGCCGCCGACTCCCTCATGCACTTGACTAAATCGCCTTCATCAAAGCCGTCTCTAG
CAGTGGCAGTGGACTCGGCTCCGGAGGTGGCAGTTAAGGAAGATTTGGAGACTGGAGTTCACCTTGACCC
TGCCGTCAAAGAAGTTCAGTATAATCCTACCTATGAGACCATGTTTGCTCCTGAGTTTGGACCAGAAAAT
CCCTTTAGGACACAGCAAATGGCTGCCCCTAGAAATATGCTTTCTGGATATGCCGAACCAGCTCATATCA
ATGATTTCATGTTTGAGCAGCAAAGGAGAACTTTTGCAACATATGGTTATGCATTAGACCCTTCATTAGA
TAATCATCAAGTGTCTGCTAAATATATTGGTTCTGTAGAAGAAGCTGAAAAAAATCAAGGTTTAACTGTA
TTTGAAACTGGTCAGAAGAAAACAGAAAAGAGGAAAAAGTTTAAAGAAAATGATGCATCCAATATTGATG
GTTTTTTGGGACCATGGGCAAAATATGTGGATGAAAAAGATGTAGCCAAACCTTCAGAAGAAGAGCAAAA
AGAATTGGATGAAATCACAGCAAAGAGGCAGAAAAAAGGAAAACAGGAAGAAGAGAAACCTGGGGAGGAG
AAGACAATCTTACATGTTAAAGAAATGTATGACTATCAAGGCAGGTCCTATCTTCACATACCTCAGGATG
TTGGTGTTAATCTACGGTCAACTATGCCACCTGAGAAGTGTTATCTTCCCAAAAAACAAATTCATGTGTG
GTCTGGACACACAAAGGGCGTCAGTGCAGTCAGATTGTTTCCTCTCTCTGGCCATTTATTGCTGTCTTGT
TCCATGGACTGTAAAATTAAGCTATGGGAGGTTTATGGAGAACGGCGCTGTCTGAGAACATTTATTGGTC
ACAGTAAGGCTGTTAGGGATATCTGCTTCAATACTGCAGGAACACAGTTCCTCAGTGCAGCCTATGACAG
GTATCTTAAGCTCTGGGACACTGAGACAGGACAGTGTATATCAAGATTTACAAACCGAAAAGTACCTTAT
TGTGTCAAATTCAATCCTGATGAAGATAAGCAAAATCTCTTTGTGGCTGGGATGTCTGATAAGAAGATTG
TGCAATGGGACATTCGAAGTGGAGAAATTGTGCAGGAATATGATCGGCATTTGGGAGCTGTCAACACCAT
TGTTTTTGTGGATGAGAATAGGAGATTTGTGAGCACATCTGATGATAAAAGCCTAAGAGTTTGGGAATGG
GATATCCCTGTGGATTTCAAGTACATAGCAGAACCCAGTATGCACTCAATGCCTGCAGTGACTTTGTCTC
CAAATGGAAAATGGCTAGCATGCCAATCAATGGACAACCAAATCTTAATTTTTGGAGCACAGAACAGATT
TAGATTAAATAAGAAAAAAATTTTTAAGGGCCATATGGTAGCAGGCTATGCTTGTCAGGTGGACTTTTCA
CCAGACATGAGTTATGTGATTTCAGGAGATGGAAATGGAAAATTAAACATTTGGGACTGGAAGACCACAA
AACTCTACAGTCGATTTAAAGCTCATGATAAAGTGTGTATAGGTGCAGTGTGGCATCCTCATGAAACTTC
TAAGGTCATAACATGTGGTTGGGATGGTCTCATTAAATTGTGGGATTTGCCAACTTTCTTGTACAAAGTG
GTTGATATCCAGCACAGTGGCGGCCGCTCGAGTCTAGAGGGCCCGCGGTTCGAAACCAGCGGAGGCGGCG
GAAGCGGGGGAGGAGGCAGCGGCGGAGGCGGCAGCGGGGGCGGCGGAAGCGCTACCGGTAAGCCTATCCC
TAACCCTCTCCTCGGTCTCGATTCTACGCGTACCGGTATGGCTTCTAACTTTACTCAGTTCGTTCTCGTC
GACAATGGCGGAACTGGCGACGTGACTGTCGCCCCAAGCAACTTCGCTAACGGGGTCGCTGAATGGATCA
GCTCTAACTCGCGATCACAGGCTTACAAAGTAACCTGTAGCGTTCGTCAGAGCTCTGCGCAGAATCGCAA
ATACACCATCAAAGTCGAGGTGCCTAAAGTGGCAACCCAGACTGTTGGTGGTGAAGAGCTTCCTGTAGCC
GGATGGAGATCTTACTTAAATATGGAACTAACCATTCCAATTTTCGCCACGAATTCCGACTGCGAGCTTA
TTGTTAAGGCAATGCAAGGTCTCCTAAAAGATGGAAACCCGATTCCCTCGGCCATCGCGGCCAACTCCGG
CATCTACGGAGGTGGAGGTGGATCTCGTACGGGTTAGTAATGAGTTTAAACCCGCTGATCAGCCTCGACT
GTGCCTTCTAGTTGCCAGCCATCTGTTGTTTGCCCCTCCCCCGTGCCTTCCTTGACCCTGGAAGGTGCCA
CTCCCACTGTCCTTTCCTAATAAAATGAGGAAATTGCATCGCATTGTCTGAGTAGGTGTCATTCTATTCT
GGGGGGTGGGGTGGGGCAGGACAGCAAGGGGGAGGATTGGGAAGACAATAGCAGGCATGCTGGGGATGCG
GTGGGCTCTATGGCTTCTGAGGCGGAAAGAACCAGCTGGGGCTCTAGGGGGTATCCCC
[124 nt withheld, positions 3979-4102]
C
[91 nt withheld, positions 4104-4194]
AGGGTGATGGTTCACGTACCTAGAAGTTCCTATTCCGAAGTTCCTATTCTCTAGAAAGTATAGGAACTTC
CTTGGCCAAAAAGCCTGAACTCACCGCGACGTCTGTCGAGAAGTTTCTGATCGAAAAGTTCGACAGCGTC
TCCGACCTGATGCAGCTCTCGGAGGGCGAAGAATCTCGTGCTTTCAGCTTCGATGTAGGAGGGCGTGGAT
ATGTCCTGCGGGTAAATAGCTGCGCCGATGGTTTCTACAAAGATCGTTATGTTTATCGGCACTTTGCATC
GGCCGCGCTCCCGATTCCGGAAGTGCTTGACATTGGGGAATTCAGCGAGAGCCTGACCTATTGCATCTCC
CGCCGTGCACAGGGTGTCACGTTGCAAGACCTGCCTGAAACCGAACTGCCCGCTGTTCTGCAGCCGGTCG
CGGAGGCCATGGATGCGATCGCTGCGGCCGATCTTAGCCAGACGAGCGGGTTCGGCCCATTCGGACCGCA
AGGAATCGGTCAATACACTACATGGCGTGATTTCATATGCGCGATTGCTGATCCCCATGTGTATCACTGG
CAAACTGTGATGGACGACACCGTCAGTGCGTCCGTCGCGCAGGCTCTCGATGAGCTGATGCTTTGGGCCG
AGGACTGCCCCGAAGTCCGGCACCTCGTGCACGCGGATTTCGGCTCCAACAATGTCCTGACGGACAATGG
CCGCATAACAGCGGTCATTGACTGGAGCGAGGCGATGTTCGGGGATTCCCAATACGAGGTCGCCAACATC
TTCTTCTGGAGGCCGTGGTTGGCTTGTATGGAGCAGCAGACGCGCTACTTCGAGCGGAGGCATCCGGAGC
TTGCAGGATCGCCGCGGCTCCGGGCGTATATGCTCCGCATTGGTCTTGACCAACTCTATCAGAGCTTGGT
TGACGGCAATTTCGATGATGCAGCTTGGGCGCAGGGTCGATGCGACGCAATCGTCCGATCCGGAGCCGGG
ACTGTCGGGCGTACACAAATCGCCCGCAGAAGCGCGGCCGTCTGGACCGATGGCTGTGTAGAAGTACTCG
CCGATAGTGGAAACCGACGCCCCAGCACTCGTCCGAGGGCAAAGGAATAGCACGTACTACGAGATTTCGA
TTCCACCGCCGCCTTCTATGAAAGGTTGGGCTTCGGAATCGTTTTCCGGGACGCCGGCTGGATGATCCTC
CAGCGCGGGGATCTCATGCTGGAGTTCTTCGCCCACCCCAACTTGTTTATTGCAGCTTATAATGGTTACA
AATAAAGCAATAGCATCACAAATTTCACAAATAAAGCATTTTTTTCACTGCATTCTAGTTGTGGTTTGTC
CAAACTCATCAATGTATCTTATCATGTCTGTATACCGTCGACCTCTAGCTAGAGCTTGGCGTAATCATGG
TCATAGCTGTTTCCTGTGTGAAATTGTTATCCGCTCACAATTCCACACAACATACGAGCCGGAAGCATAA
AGTGTAAAGCCTGGGGTGCCTAATGAGTGAGCTAACTCACATTAATTGCGTTGCGCTCACTGCCCGCTTT
CCAGTCGGGAAACCTGTCGTGCCAGCTGCATTAATGAATCGGCCAACGCGCGGGGAGAGGCGGTTTGCGT
ATTGGGCGCTCTTCCGCTTCCTCGCTCACTGACTCGCTGCGCTCGGTCGTTCGGCTGCGGCGAGCGGTAT
CAGCTCACTCAAAGGCGGTAATACGGTTATCCACAGAATCAGGGGATAACGCAGGAAAGAACATGTGAGC
AAAAGGCCAGCAAAAGGCCAGGAACCGTAAAAAGGCCGCGTTGCTGGCGTTTTTCCATAGGCTCCGCCCC
CCTGACGAGCATCACAAAAATCGACGCTCAAGTCAGAGGTGGCGAAACCCGACAGGACTATAAAGATACC
AGGCGTTTCCCCCTGGAAGCTCCCTCGTGCGCTCTCCTGTTCCGACCCTGCCGCTTACCGGATACCTGTC
CGCCTTTCTCCCTTCGGGAAGCGTGGCGCTTTCTCATAGCTCACGCTGTAGGTATCTCAGTTCGGTGTAG
GTCGTTCGCTCCAAGCTGGGCTGTGTGCACGAACCCCCCGTTCAGCCCGACCGCTGCGCCTTATCCGGTA
ACTATCGTCTTGAGTCCAACCCGGTAAGACACGACTTATCGCCACTGGCAGCAGCCACTGGTAACAGGAT
TAGCAGAGCGAGGTATGTAGGCGGTGCTACAGAGTTCTTGAAGTGGTGGCCTAACTACGGCTACACTAGA
AGAACAGTATTTGGTATCTGCGCTCTGCTGAAGCCAGTTACCTTCGGAAAAAGAGTTGGTAGCTCTTGAT
CCGGCAAACAAACCACCGCTGGTAGCGGTGGTTTTTTTGTTTGCAAGCAGCAGATTACGCGCAGAAAAAA
AGGATCTCAAGAAGATCCTTTGATCTTTTCTACGGGGTCTGACGCTCAGTGGAACGAAAACTCACGTTAA
GGGATTTTGGTCATGAGATTATCAAAAAGGATCTTCACCTAGATCCTTTTAAATTAAAAATGAAGTTTTA
AATCAATCTAAAGTATATATGAGTAAACTTGGTCTGACAGTTACCAATGCTTAATCAGTGAGGCACCTAT
CTCAGCGATCTGTCTATTTCGTTCATCCATAGTTGCCTGACTCCCCGTCGTGTAGATAACTACGATACGG
GAGGGCTTACCATCTGGCCCCAGTGCTGCAATGATACCGCGAGACCCACGCTCACCGGCTCCAGATTTAT
CAGCAATAAACCAGCCAGCCGGAAGGGCCGAGCGCAGAAGTGGTCCTGCAACTTTATCCGCCTCCATCCA
GTCTATTAATTGTTGCCGGGAAGCTAGAGTAAGTAGTTCGCCAGTTAATAGTTTGCGCAACGTTGTTGCC
ATTGCTACAGGCATCGTGGTGTCACGCTCGTCGTTTGGTATGGCTTCATTCAGCTCCGGTTCCCAACGAT
CAAGGCGAGTTACATGATCCCCCATGTTGTGCAAAAAAGCGGTTAGCTCCTTCGGTCCTCCGATCGTTGT
CAGAAGTAAGTTGGCCGCAGTGTTATCACTCATGGTTATGGCAGCACTGCATAATTCTCTTACTGTCATG
CCATCCGTAAGATGCTTTTCTGTGACTGGTGAGTACTCAACCAAGTCATTCTGAGAATAGTGTATGCGGC
GACCGAGTTGCTCTTGCCCGGCGTCAATACGGGATAATACCGCGCCACATAGCAGAACTTTAAAAGTGCT
CATCATTGGAAAACGTTCTTCGGGGCGAAAACTCTCAAGGATCTTACCGCTGTTGAGATCCAGTTCGATG
TAACCCACTCGTGCACCCAACTGATCTTCAGCATCTTTTACTTTCACCAGCGTTTCTGGGTGAGCAAAAA
CAGGAAGGCAAAATGCCGCAAAAAAGGGAATAAGGGCGACACGGAAATGTTGAATACTCATACTCTTCCT
TTTTCAATATTATTGAAGCATTTATCAGGGTTATTGTCTCATGAGCGGATACATATTTGAATGTATTTAG
AAAAATAAACAAATAGGGGTTCCGCGCACATTTCCCCGAAAAGTGCCACCTGACGTCGACGGATCGGGAG
ATCTCCCGATCCCCTATGGTGCACTCTCAGTACAATCTGCTCTGATGCCGCATAGTTAAGCCAGTATCTG
CTCCCTGCTTGTGTGTTGGAGGTCGCTGAGTAGTGCGCGAGCAAAATTTAAGCTACAACAAGGCAAGGCT
TGACCGACAATTGCATGAAGAATCTGCTTAGGGTTAGGCGTTTTGCGCTGCTTCGCGATGTACGGGCCAG
ATATACGCGTTGACATTGATTATTGACTAGGCTTTTGCAAAAAGCTTTGCAAAGATGGATAAAGTTTTAA
ACAGAGAGGAATCTTTGCAGCTAATGGACCTTCTAGGTCTTGAAAGGAGTGGGAATT
