>Addgene plasmid #155444 | CDC40 | depositor partial sequence | sequence record 300848 | Insert Sequence
ATGTCGGCTGCGATTGCAGCTCTGGCCGCTTCCTATGGTTCGGGTTCAGGGTCCGAATCGGACTCGGACA
GTGAGAGCAGTCGGTGTCCGCTGCCAGCCGCCGACTCCCTCATGCACTTGACTAAATCGCCTTCATCAAA
GCCGTCTCTAGCAGTGGCAGTGGACTCGGCTCCGGAGGTGGCAGTTAAGGAAGATTTGGAGACTGGAGTT
CACCTTGACCCTGCCGTCAAAGAAGTTCAGTATAATCCTACCTATGAGACCATGTTTGCTCCTGAGTTTG
GACCAGAAAATCCCTTTAGGACACAGCAAATGGCTGCCCCTAGAAATATGCTTTCTGGATATGCCGAACC
AGCTCATATCAATGATTTCATGTTTGAGCAGCAAAGGAGAACTTTTGCAACATATGGTTATGCATTAGAC
CCTTCATTAGATAATCATCAAGTGTCTGCTAAATATATTGGTTCTGTAGAAGAAGCTGAAAAAAATCAAG
GTTTAACTGTATTTGAAACTGGTCAGAAGAAAACAGAAAAGAGGAAAAAGTTTAAAGAAAATGATGCATC
CAATATTGATGGTTTTTTGGGACCATGGGCAAAATATGTGGATGAAAAAGATGTAGCCAAACCTTCAGAA
GAAGAGCAAAAAGAATTGGATGAAATCACAGCAAAGAGGCAGAAAAAAGGAAAACAGGAAGAAGAGAAAC
CTGGGGAGGAGAAGACAATCTTACATGTTAAAGAAATGTATGACTATCAAGGCAGGTCCTATCTTCACAT
ACCTCAGGATGTTGGTGTTAATCTACGGTCAACTATGCCACCTGAGAAGTGTTATCTTCCCAAAAAACAA
ATTCATGTGTGGTCTGGACACACAAAGGGCGTCAGTGCAGTCAGATTGTTTCCTCTCTCTGGCCATTTAT
TGCTGTCTTGTTCCATGGACTGTAAAATTAAGCTATGGGAGGTTTATGGAGAACGGCGCTGTCTGAGAAC
ATTTATTGGTCACAGTAAGGCTGTTAGGGATATCTGCTTCAATACTGCAGGAACACAGTTCCTCAGTGCA
GCCTATGACAGGTATCTTAAGCTCTGGGACACTGAGACAGGACAGTGTATATCAAGATTTACAAACCGAA
AAGTACCTTATTGTGTCAAATTCAATCCTGATGAAGATAAGCAAAATCTCTTTGTGGCTGGGATGTCTGA
TAAGAAGATTGTGCAATGGGACATTCGAAGTGGAGAAATTGTGCAGGAATATGATCGGCATTTGGGAGCT
GTCAACACCATTGTTTTTGTGGATGAGAATAGGAGATTTGTGAGCACATCTGATGATAAAAGCCTAAGAG
TTTGGGAATGGGATATCCCTGTGGATTTCAAGTACATAGCAGAACCCAGTATGCACTCAATGCCTGCAGT
GACTTTGTCTCCAAATGGAAAATGGCTAGCATGCCAATCAATGGACAACCAAATCTTAATTTTTGGAGCA
CAGAACAGATTTAGATTAAATAAGAAAAAAATTTTTAAGGGCCATATGGTAGCAGGCTATGCTTGTCAGG
TGGACTTTTCACCAGACATGAGTTATGTGATTTCAGGAGATGGAAATGGAAAATTAAACATTTGGGACTG
GAAGACCACAAAACTCTACAGTCGATTTAAAGCTCATGATAAAGTGTGTATAGGTGCAGTGTGGCATCCT
CATGAAACTTCTAAGGTCATAACATGTGGTTGGGATGGTCTCATTAAATTGTGGGAT
